Addgene plasmid #12618: pET-28b(+)-DR RecR(34-220)
Depositing lab: SeWon Suh. Depositing organization: Seoul National University. Publication: Ring-shaped architecture of RecR: implications for its role in homologous recombinational DNA repair. Lee BI, Kim KH, Park SJ, Eom SH, Song HK, Suh SW. EMBO J. 2004 May 19. 23(10):2029-38. 10.1038/sj.emboj.7600222 PubMed 15116069.
Backbone
  Vector backbone: pET-28b(+)
  Backbone manufacturer: Novagen
  Backbone size w/o insert (bp): 5368
  Vector type: Bacterial Expression
Growth in bacteria
  Bacterial resistance: Kanamycin, 50 μg/mL
  Growth temperature: 37°C
  Growth strain: DH5alpha
  Copy number: Low Copy
Gene/Insert
  Gene/Insert name: Deinococcus radiodurans RecR(34-220) (alt name: DR RecR(34-220))
  Species: Deinococcus radiodurans
  Insert size (bp): 561
  Mutation: deleted amino acids 1-33
  GenBank ID: AE000513
  Tag / fusion protein: His (N terminal on backbone); His (C terminal on backbone)
  Cloning method: Restriction Enzyme; 5′ cloning site NdeI (unknown if destroyed); 3′ cloning site XhoI (unknown if destroyed)
  Sequencing primers: 5′ T7; 3′ T7
Terms and licenses: Academic/Nonprofit Terms; Industry Terms: Not Available to Industry
How to cite: pET-28b(+)-DR RecR(34-220) was a gift from SeWon Suh (Addgene plasmid # 12618 ; http://n2t.net/addgene:12618 ; RRID:Addgene_12618)
