[The description below was written by a language model from this plasmid's Addgene catalogue record and pLannotate feature annotations shown in this document.]
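Description:
pET-28b(+)-DR RecR(34-220) is a bacterial expression plasmid built on the Novagen pET-28b(+) backbone for T7-driven production of an N-terminally truncated RecR protein from Deinococcus radiodurans in E. coli. It replicates from a pBR322-type ColE1 origin accompanied by the rop gene and the bom region, which keeps it at the low copy number noted in the record, and it is selected with kanamycin through the aph(3')-Ia resistance gene. An f1 phage origin is also present, allowing single-stranded DNA production. Short tetracycline-resistance and AmpR promoter fragments in the annotation are non-functional remnants of the backbone's ancestry.

The 561 bp insert encodes residues 34–220 of RecR, with amino acids 1–33 deleted, and was cloned between the NdeI and XhoI sites. Expression is controlled by a T7 promoter followed by a lac operator and the T7 gene 10 ribosome binding site, with a T7 terminator downstream. The plasmid also carries lacI, so transcription is repressed until IPTG is added in a host supplying T7 RNA polymerase. The open reading frame is flanked by backbone-encoded tags: an N-terminal His tag followed by a thrombin cleavage site, and a C-terminal His tag. The "capTEV", "9xHis" and "SET1" fragment annotations appear to be partial matches to these His tags and to neighbouring vector sequence rather than separate functional elements.

RecR is implicated in RecBC-independent recombinational DNA repair, probably acting with RecF and RecO. The construct comes from a structural study of the ring-shaped architecture of RecR, consistent with its use for overexpressing and affinity-purifying the truncated protein for structural and biochemical analysis.
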