Features (pLannotate 1.2.2; 21 found; start..end, strand, type, name):
     26..73      -  terminator     T7 terminator: transcription terminator for bacteriophage T7 RNA polymerase
     81..130     -  CDS            SET1 (fragment): solubility-enhancement tag derived from T7 phage gene 10B
    140..157     -  CDS            9xHis (fragment): 9xHis affinity tag
    164..724     -  CDS            recR (fragment): RECR_DEIRA - Experimental evidence at protein level: Swiss-Prot protein existence level 1. May play a role in DNA repair. It seems to be involved in an RecBC-independent recombinational process of DNA repair. It may act with RecF and RecO. From Deinococcus radiodurans (strain ATCC 13939 / DSM 20539 / JCM 16871 / LMG 4051 / NBRC 15346 / NCIMB 9279 / R1 / VKM B-1422).
    731..748     -  CDS            thrombin site: thrombin recognition and cleavage site
    759..775     -  CDS            capTEV™ (fragment): composite tag for in vivo biotinylation, TEV protease cleavage, and 6xHis tagging
    794..816     -  RBS            RBS: efficient ribosome binding site from bacteriophage T7 gene 10 (Olins and Rangwala, 1989)
    831..855     -  protein_bind   lac operator: The lac repressor binds to the lac operator to inhibit transcription in E. coli. This inhibition can be relieved by adding lactose or isopropyl-β-D-thiogalactopyranoside (IPTG). lac repressor encoded by lacI
    856..874     -  promoter       T7 promoter: promoter for bacteriophage T7 RNA polymerase
    896..1175    +  CDS            TcR (fragment): tetracycline efflux protein; tet; confers resistance to tetracycline
   1183..1260    +  promoter       lacI promoter: lacI
   1261..2343    +  CDS            lacI: lac repressor; lacI; The lac repressor binds to the lac operator to inhibit transcription in E. coli. This inhibition can be relieved by adding lactose or isopropyl-β-D-thiogalactopyranoside (IPTG).
   2356..2377    +  protein_bind   CAP binding site: CAP binding activates transcription in the presence of cAMP. E. coli catabolite activator protein
   2392..2683    +  CDS            TcR (fragment): tetracycline efflux protein; tet; confers resistance to tetracycline
   2755..3135    -  CDS            YPB1_ECOLX: Protein predicted: Swiss-Prot protein existence level 4. From Escherichia coli.
   3152..3343    +  CDS            rop: Rop protein, which maintains plasmids at low copy number; rop
   3445..3587    +  misc_feature   bom: basis of mobility region from pBR322
   3773..4361    -  rep_origin     ori: high-copy-number ColE1/pMB1/pBR322/pUC origin of replication
   4483..5298    +  CDS            KanR: aminoglycoside phosphotransferase; aph(3')-Ia; confers resistance to kanamycin in bacteria or G418 (Geneticin®) in eukaryotes
   5307..5364    -  promoter       AmpR promoter (fragment): bla
   5391..5846    -  rep_origin     f1 ori (sequence partly withheld): f1 bacteriophage origin of replication; arrow indicates direction of (+) strand synthesis
>Addgene plasmid #12618 | pET-28b(+)-DR RecR(34-220) | depositor full sequence | sequence record 7377 | Author sequence
ATCCGGATATAGTTCCTCCTTTCAGCAAAAAACCCCTCAAGACCCGTTTAGAGGCCCCAAGGGGTTATGC
TAGTTATTGCTCAGCGGTGGCAGCAGCCAACTCAGCTTCCTTTCGGGCTTTGTTAGCAGCCGGATCTCAG
TGGTGGTGGTGGTGGTGCTCGAGGCGGGATGCGGGCACCGCTGCTCCGTCGGCGCCGTCTTCGTCACCGG
GACGTTGCGGCGGCTGGGGCTTGCTCACGGTCTGGCGGCCTGTGAGCGCACGGCCCAGCGTCACCTCGTC
GGTGTATTCCAGCGAGCCGCCCACCGGCACCCCGTAGGCGATGCGGCTGATGGCGGCGCCGAGCGGTTCG
AGCAGCCGCTGAAGGTAGAGCGCGGTGGCGTCGCCCTCCACCGTTGTGCCAGTCGCCAGAATCACTTCCA
TGCCTTGCCCCACGCGGGGCAGCAGCGGCTTGATGTGCAGCTTGTCGGGGCCGACGCCGTTCATCGGGCT
CAGAACGCCGTGCAGGACGTGGTAGAGCCCCCGGTACTCGCCGCTGCGCTCCAGCGCAATCACGTCGCCG
GGTTCTTCCACCACGCAGATGGTGCGCTGGTCGCGGCTGGGGTCGGCGCACACGTCGCACTTCTCGGCGT
CGGTGATGTTGAAACAAATCGGGCAGACGTGCAGGTCGCGCTTGGCTTCGAGCAGGGCGGAGGCGAGGCG
CTCGATGTCCTCACGCGGCTGCTCCATATGGCTGCCGCGCGGCACCAGGCCGCTGCTGTGATGATGATGA
TGATGGCTGCTGCCCATGGTATATCTCCTTCTTAAAGTTAAACAAAATTATTTCTAGAGGGGAATTGTTA
TCCGCTCACAATTCCCCTATAGTGAGTCGTATTAATTTCGCGGGATCGAGATCTCGATCCTCTACGCCGG
ACGCATCGTGGCCGGCATCACCGGCGCCACAGGTGCGGTTGCTGGCGCCTATATCGCCGACATCACCGAT
GGGGAAGATCGGGCTCGCCACTTCGGGCTCATGAGCGCTTGTTTCGGCGTGGGTATGGTGGCAGGCCCCG
TGGCCGGGGGACTGTTGGGCGCCATCTCCTTGCATGCACCATTCCTTGCGGCGGCGGTGCTCAACGGCCT
CAACCTACTACTGGGCTGCTTCCTAATGCAGGAGTCGCATAAGGGAGAGCGTCGAGATCCCGGACACCAT
CGAATGGCGCAAAACCTTTCGCGGTATGGCATGATAGCGCCCGGAAGAGAGTCAATTCAGGGTGGTGAAT
GTGAAACCAGTAACGTTATACGATGTCGCAGAGTATGCCGGTGTCTCTTATCAGACCGTTTCCCGCGTGG
TGAACCAGGCCAGCCACGTTTCTGCGAAAACGCGGGAAAAAGTGGAAGCGGCGATGGCGGAGCTGAATTA
CATTCCCAACCGCGTGGCACAACAACTGGCGGGCAAACAGTCGTTGCTGATTGGCGTTGCCACCTCCAGT
CTGGCCCTGCACGCGCCGTCGCAAATTGTCGCGGCGATTAAATCTCGCGCCGATCAACTGGGTGCCAGCG
TGGTGGTGTCGATGGTAGAACGAAGCGGCGTCGAAGCCTGTAAAGCGGCGGTGCACAATCTTCTCGCGCA
ACGCGTCAGTGGGCTGATCATTAACTATCCGCTGGATGACCAGGATGCCATTGCTGTGGAAGCTGCCTGC
ACTAATGTTCCGGCGTTATTTCTTGATGTCTCTGACCAGACACCCATCAACAGTATTATTTTCTCCCATG
AAGACGGTACGCGACTGGGCGTGGAGCATCTGGTCGCATTGGGTCACCAGCAAATCGCGCTGTTAGCGGG
CCCATTAAGTTCTGTCTCGGCGCGTCTGCGTCTGGCTGGCTGGCATAAATATCTCACTCGCAATCAAATT
CAGCCGATAGCGGAACGGGAAGGCGACTGGAGTGCCATGTCCGGTTTTCAACAAACCATGCAAATGCTGA
ATGAGGGCATCGTTCCCACTGCGATGCTGGTTGCCAACGATCAGATGGCGCTGGGCGCAATGCGCGCCAT
TACCGAGTCCGGGCTGCGCGTTGGTGCGGATATCTCGGTAGTGGGATACGACGATACCGAAGACAGCTCA
TGTTATATCCCGCCGTTAACCACCATCAAACAGGATTTTCGCCTGCTGGGGCAAACCAGCGTGGACCGCT
TGCTGCAACTCTCTCAGGGCCAGGCGGTGAAGGGCAATCAGCTGTTGCCCGTCTCACTGGTGAAAAGAAA
AACCACCCTGGCGCCCAATACGCAAACCGCCTCTCCCCGCGCGTTGGCCGATTCATTAATGCAGCTGGCA
CGACAGGTTTCCCGACTGGAAAGCGGGCAGTGAGCGCAACGCAATTAATGTAAGTTAGCTCACTCATTAG
GCACCGGGATCTCGACCGATGCCCTTGAGAGCCTTCAACCCAGTCAGCTCCTTCCGGTGGGCGCGGGGCA
TGACTATCGTCGCCGCACTTATGACTGTCTTCTTTATCATGCAACTCGTAGGACAGGTGCCGGCAGCGCT
CTGGGTCATTTTCGGCGAGGACCGCTTTCGCTGGAGCGCGACGATGATCGGCCTGTCGCTTGCGGTATTC
GGAATCTTGCACGCCCTCGCTCAAGCCTTCGTCACTGGTCCCGCCACCAAACGTTTCGGCGAGAAGCAGG
CCATTATCGCCGGCATGGCGGCCCCACGGGTGCGCATGATCGTGCTCCTGTCGTTGAGGACCCGGCTAGG
CTGGCGGGGTTGCCTTACTGGTTAGCAGAATGAATCACCGATACGCGAGCGAACGTGAAGCGACTGCTGC
TGCAAAACGTCTGCGACCTGAGCAACAACATGAATGGTCTTCGGTTTCCGTGTTTCGTAAAGTCTGGAAA
CGCGGAAGTCAGCGCCCTGCACCATTATGTTCCGGATCTGCATCGCAGGATGCTGCTGGCTACCCTGTGG
AACACCTACATCTGTATTAACGAAGCGCTGGCATTGACCCTGAGTGATTTTTCTCTGGTCCCGCCGCATC
CATACCGCCAGTTGTTTACCCTCACAACGTTCCAGTAACCGGGCATGTTCATCATCAGTAACCCGTATCG
TGAGCATCCTCTCTCGTTTCATCGGTATCATTACCCCCATGAACAGAAATCCCCCTTACACGGAGGCATC
AGTGACCAAACAGGAAAAAACCGCCCTTAACATGGCCCGCTTTATCAGAAGCCAGACATTAACGCTTCTG
GAGAAACTCAACGAGCTGGACGCGGATGAACAGGCAGACATCTGTGAATCGCTTCACGACCACGCTGATG
AGCTTTACCGCAGCTGCCTCGCGCGTTTCGGTGATGACGGTGAAAACCTCTGACACATGCAGCTCCCGGA
GACGGTCACAGCTTGTCTGTAAGCGGATGCCGGGAGCAGACAAGCCCGTCAGGGCGCGTCAGCGGGTGTT
GGCGGGTGTCGGGGCGCAGCCATGACCCAGTCACGTAGCGATAGCGGAGTGTATACTGGCTTAACTATGC
GGCATCAGAGCAGATTGTACTGAGAGTGCACCATATATGCGGTGTGAAATACCGCACAGATGCGTAAGGA
GAAAATACCGCATCAGGCGCTCTTCCGCTTCCTCGCTCACTGACTCGCTGCGCTCGGTCGTTCGGCTGCG
GCGAGCGGTATCAGCTCACTCAAAGGCGGTAATACGGTTATCCACAGAATCAGGGGATAACGCAGGAAAG
AACATGTGAGCAAAAGGCCAGCAAAAGGCCAGGAACCGTAAAAAGGCCGCGTTGCTGGCGTTTTTCCATA
GGCTCCGCCCCCCTGACGAGCATCACAAAAATCGACGCTCAAGTCAGAGGTGGCGAAACCCGACAGGACT
ATAAAGATACCAGGCGTTTCCCCCTGGAAGCTCCCTCGTGCGCTCTCCTGTTCCGACCCTGCCGCTTACC
GGATACCTGTCCGCCTTTCTCCCTTCGGGAAGCGTGGCGCTTTCTCATAGCTCACGCTGTAGGTATCTCA
GTTCGGTGTAGGTCGTTCGCTCCAAGCTGGGCTGTGTGCACGAACCCCCCGTTCAGCCCGACCGCTGCGC
CTTATCCGGTAACTATCGTCTTGAGTCCAACCCGGTAAGACACGACTTATCGCCACTGGCAGCAGCCACT
GGTAACAGGATTAGCAGAGCGAGGTATGTAGGCGGTGCTACAGAGTTCTTGAAGTGGTGGCCTAACTACG
GCTACACTAGAAGGACAGTATTTGGTATCTGCGCTCTGCTGAAGCCAGTTACCTTCGGAAAAAGAGTTGG
TAGCTCTTGATCCGGCAAACAAACCACCGCTGGTAGCGGTGGTTTTTTTGTTTGCAAGCAGCAGATTACG
CGCAGAAAAAAAGGATCTCAAGAAGATCCTTTGATCTTTTCTACGGGGTCTGACGCTCAGTGGAACGAAA
ACTCACGTTAAGGGATTTTGGTCATGAACAATAAAACTGTCTGCTTACATAAACAGTAATACAAGGGGTG
TTATGAGCCATATTCAACGGGAAACGTCTTGCTCTAGGCCGCGATTAAATTCCAACATGGATGCTGATTT
ATATGGGTATAAATGGGCTCGCGATAATGTCGGGCAATCAGGTGCGACAATCTATCGATTGTATGGGAAG
CCCGATGCGCCAGAGTTGTTTCTGAAACATGGCAAAGGTAGCGTTGCCAATGATGTTACAGATGAGATGG
TCAGACTAAACTGGCTGACGGAATTTATGCCTCTTCCGACCATCAAGCATTTTATCCGTACTCCTGATGA
TGCATGGTTACTCACCACTGCGATCCCCGGGAAAACAGCATTCCAGGTATTAGAAGAATATCCTGATTCA
GGTGAAAATATTGTTGATGCGCTGGCAGTGTTCCTGCGCCGGTTGCATTCGATTCCTGTTTGTAATTGTC
CTTTTAACAGCGATCGCGTATTTCGTCTCGCTCAGGCGCAATCACGAATGAATAACGGTTTGGTTGATGC
GAGTGATTTTGATGACGAGCGTAATGGCTGGCCTGTTGAACAAGTCTGGAAAGAAATGCATAAACTTTTG
CCATTCTCACCGGATTCAGTCGTCACTCATGGTGATTTCTCACTTGATAACCTTATTTTTGACGAGGGGA
AATTAATAGGTTGTATTGATGTTGGACGAGTCGGAATCGCAGACCGATACCAGGATCTTGCCATCCTATG
GAACTGCCTCGGTGAGTTTTCTCCTTCATTACAGAAACGGCTTTTTCAAAAATATGGTATTGATAATCCT
GATATGAATAAATTGCAGTTTCATTTGATGCTCGATGAGTTTTTCTAAGAATTAATTCATGAGCGGATAC
ATATTTGAATGTATTTAGAAAAATAAACAAATAGGGGTTCCGCGCACATTTCCCCGAAAAGTGCCACCTG
AAATTGTAAACGTTAATATTTTGTTAAAATTCGCGTTAAATTTTTGTTAAATCAGCTCATTTTTTAACCA
ATAGGCCGAAATCGGCAAAATCCCTTATAAATCAAAAGAATAGACCGAGATAGGGT
[37 nt withheld, positions 5517-5553]
AAAGAACGTGGACTCCAACGTCAAAGG
[49 nt withheld, positions 5581-5629]
T
[91 nt withheld, positions 5631-5721]
G
[124 nt withheld, positions 5723-5846]
CCCATTCGCCA
