>Addgene plasmid #12618 | pET-28b(+)-DR RecR(34-220) | addgene partial sequence | sequence record 78539 | T7 5'-TAATACGACTCACTATAGGG-3'
TCTAGAATAATTTTGTTTAACTTTAAGAAGGAGATATACCATGGGCAGCAGCCATCATCATCATCATCAC
AGCAGCGGCCTGGTGCCGCGCGGCAGCCATATGGAGCAGCCGCGTGAGGACATCGAGCGCCTCGCCTCCG
CCCTGCTCGAAGCCAAGCGCGACCTGCACGTCTGCCCGATTTGTTTCAACATCACCGACGCCGAGAAGTG
CGACGTGTGCGCCGACCCCAGCCGCGACCAGCGCACCATCTGCGTGGTGGAAGAACCCGGCGACGTGATT
GCGCTGGAGCGCAGCGGCGAGTACCGGGGGCTCTACCACGTCCTGCACGGCGTTCTGAGCCCGATGAACG
GCGTCGGCCCCGACAAGCTGCACATCAAGCCGCTGCTGCCCCGCGTGGGGCAAGGCATGGAAGTGATTCT
GGCGACTGGCACAACGGTGGAGGGCGACGCCACCGCGCTCTACCTTCAGCGGCTGCTCGAACCGCTCGGC
GCCGCCATCAGCCGCATCGCCTACGGGGTGCCGGTGGGCGGCTCGCTGGAATACACCGACGAGGTGACGC
TGGGCCGTGCGCTCACAGGCCGCCAGACCGTGAGCAAGCCCCAGCCGCCGCAACGTCCCGGTGACGAAGA
CGGCGCCGACGGAGCAGCGGTGCCCGCATCCCGCCTCGAGCACCACCACCACCACCACTGAGATCCGGCT
GCTAACAAAGCCCGAAAGGAAGCTGAGTTGGCTGCTGCCACCGCTGAGCAATAACTAGCATAACCCCTTG
GGGCCTCTAAAC
